>Addgene plasmid #208097 | pAAV-hSyn-HA-deLACCO1-NGR | addgene full sequence | sequence record 410587 | Addgene NGS Result
CCTGCAGGCAGCTGCGCGCTCGCTCGCTCACTGAGGCCGCCCGGGCGTCGGGCGACCTTTGGTCGCCCGG
CCTCAGTGAGCGAGCGAGCGCGCAGAGAGGGAGTGGCCAACTCCATCACTAGGGGTTCCTGCGGCCGCAC
GCGTGTGTCTAGACTGCAGAGGGCCCTGCGTATGAGTGCAAGTGGGTTTTAGGACCAGGATGAGGCGGGG
TGGGGGTGCCTACCTGACGACCGACCCCGACCCACTGGACAAGCACCCAACCCCCATTCCCCAAATTGCG
CATCCCCTATCAGAGAGGGGGAGGGGAAACAGGATGCGGCGAGGCGCGTGCGCACTGCCAGCTTCAGCAC
CGCGGACAGTGCCTTCGCCCCCGCCTGGCGGCGCGCGCCACCGCCGCCTCAGCACTGAAGGCGCGCTGAC
GTCACTCGCCGGTCCCCCGCAAACTCCCCTTCCCGGCCACCTTGGTCGCGTCCGCGCCGCCGCCGGCCCA
GCCGGACCGCACCACGCGAGGCGCGAGATAGGGGGGCACGGGCGCGACCATCTGCGCTGCGGCGCCGGCG
ACTCAGCGCTGCCTCAGTCTGCGGTGGGCAGCGGAGGAGTCGTGTCGTGCCTGAGAGCGCAGTCGAGAAG
GTACCGGATCGGACGAATAACGCGTGGATCCCGCCACCATGAAGACCATCATCGCCCTGTCCTACATCTT
CTGCCTGGTGCTGGGCAGATCTATGTTCTCTCCCTTGGCAGTGGCCCAGGCTCGACGCTATAGGTGGAGG
ATTCAAACCGCGTGGGATGCCGGAACAGTAGGCTACAGTCTGTTCCAAAAGTTTACGGAGCGGGTAAAGG
AACTGACGGATGGACAGCTTGAGGTCCAGCCTTTTCCAGCGAGTGCAGTCGTAGGCACGTTTGATATGTT
CGACGCGGTCAAGACTGGAGTTTTGGACGGAATGAATCCTTTCACGCTGTATTGGGCAGGGAGGATGCCG
GTTACAGCTTTCCTCTCCAGCTACGCCCTCGGGTTGGACCGACCTGACCAGTGGGAAACATGGTTTTACT
CCCTGGGTGGCCTCGACAGCGCCCGACGAGCCTTTGCCGAGCAAGGCCTCTTCTACGTGGGACCAGTTCA
GCACGACCTCAATACAATTCATTCAAAGAAGCCGATCCGGAGATTTGAGGACTTCAAAGGTGTCAAGCTC
CAAGTGCCGGGCGGCATGATTGCGGAAGTTTTTGCGGCCGCAGGAGCTTCCACCGTCCTCTTGCCTGGGG
GGGAGGTCAACCCCGCTCTGGAAAGAGGGGTAATAGATTGGAGCCACAACGTCCATATCATGGCCGACAA
GCAGAGGAACGGCATCAAGGCGAACTTCGTGATCCGCCACAGCACCGAGGACGGCGGCGTGCAGCTCGCC
TACCACTACCAGCAGAACACCCCCATCGGCGACGGCCCCGTGCTGCTGCCCGACAACCACTACCTGAGCA
CCCAGACCAAACTTACGAAAGACCCCAACGAGAAGCGCGATCACATGGTCCTGCTGGAGTACGTGACCGC
CGCCGGGATCACTCGCGGCATGGACGAGCTGTACAAGGGCGGTACCAGAGGGAGAATGGTGAGCAAGGGC
GAGGAGCTGTTCACCGGGGTGGTGCCCATCCTGGTCGAGCTGGACGGCGACGTAAACGGCCACAAGTTCA
GCGTGTCCGGCGAGGGTGAGGGCGATGCCACCTCCGGCAAGCTGTCCCTGAAGTTCATCAGCACCACCGG
CAAGCTGCCCGTGCCCTGGCCCACCCTCGTGACCACCCTGACCTACGGCGTGCAGTGCTTCAGCCGCTAC
CCCGACCACATGAAGCAGCACGACTTCTTCAAGTCGGCCATGCCCGAAGGCTACATCCAGGAGCGCACCA
TCTTCTTCAAGGACGACGGCAACTACAAGACCCGCGCCGAGGTGAAGTTCGAGGGCGACACCCTGGTGAA
CCGCATCGAGCTGAAGGGCATCGACTTCAAGGAGGACGGCAACATCCTGGGGCATAAGCTGGAGTACAGC
TTTAACGTTGGTGGTGCGGCTAATTTTGTTGGGCCTGCAGTAAACTATAACTTGGGGTTCCATCAGGAGG
CAAAGTACATCATAATGGGGCCTCCAGAAACGCCTGCCATTCATCAACCTGTAGACCTCATGGACTTCAC
CATAAACCTTAATCGGTGGCGCAGCCTTCCAAAGCCCCTGCAAGAAAGATTCATCGCGGCGGTTCACGAG
TACTCTTGGATTCACTACGCAGGCATTCAGAAGGCTAATTTGGAGGCGTGGCCGAAATATCGGCAGGCAG
GTGTTGAGGTCATCCGGCTGAGCAACGAGGATGTTAGAAAATTCAGGCGACTCGCTATTCCCATTTGGTT
TAAGTGGGCTAAGATGGATAACTACTCACGAGAGGCATTCGCGTCTCAACTGGAGTATATGAAAGGTATA
GGTTACGTTACGGACGAGGAATTGAAGGGCTTGGGCCTGGGCTCCACCTCCGGCTCCGGCAAGCCCGGCT
CCGGCGAGGGCTCCACCAAGGGCGAATTCGCAGGTAGTGGTGCATCTGGAACAGGAGATGCAGAAGGATC
AGGTGCCCTTCCTGCCCTTGCATGTAGTCTGGCTCCACTGGGACTGGCATTGGTTCTGTGGACGGTGTTG
GGCCCCTGTTAGGCGGCCGCTCGAATCAAGCTTATCGATAATCAACCTCTGGATTACAAAATTTGTGAAA
GATTGACTGGTATTCTTAACTATGTTGCTCCTTTTACGCTATGTGGATACGCTGCTTTAATGCCTTTGTA
TCATGCTATTGCTTCCCGTATGGCTTTCATTTTCTCCTCCTTGTATAAATCCTGGTTGCTGTCTCTTTAT
GAGGAGTTGTGGCCCGTTGTCAGGCAACGTGGCGTGGTGTGCACTGTGTTTGCTGACGCAACCCCCACTG
GTTGGGGCATTGCCACCACCTGTCAGCTCCTTTCCGGGACTTTCGCTTTCCCCCTCCCTATTGCCACGGC
GGAACTCATCGCCGCCTGCCTTGCCCGCTGCTGGACAGGGGCTCGGCTGTTGGGCACTGACAATTCCGTG
GTGTTGTCGGGGAAATCATCGTCCTTTCCTTGGCTGCTCGCCTATGTTGCCACCTGGATTCTGCGCGGGA
CGTCCTTCTGCTACGTCCCTTCGGCCCTCAATCCAGCGGACCTTCCTTCCCGCGGCCTGCTGCCGGCTCT
GCGGCCTCTTCCGCGTCTTCGCCTTCGCCCTCAGACGAGTCGGATCTCCCTTTGGGCCGCCTCCCCGCAT
CGATACCGAGCGCTGCTCGAGAGATCTACGGGTGGCATCCCTGTGACCCCTCCCCAGTGCCTCTCCTGGC
CCTGGAAGTTGCCACTCCAGTGCCCACCAGCCTTGTCCTAATAAAATTAAGTTGCATCATTTTGTCTGAC
TAGGTGTCCTTCTATAATATTATGGGGTGGAGGGGGGTGGTATGGAGCAAGGGGCAAGTTGGGAAGACAA
CCTGTAGGGCCTGCGGGGTCTATTGGGAACCAAGCTGGAGTGCAGTGGCACAATCTTGGCTCACTGCAAT
CTCCGCCTCCTGGGTTCAAGCGATTCTCCTGCCTCAGCCTCCCGAGTTGTTGGGATTCCAGGCATGCATG
ACCAGGCTCAGCTAATTTTTGTTTTTTTGGTAGAGACGGGGTTTCACCATATTGGCCAGGCTGGTCTCCA
ACTCCTAATCTCAGGTGATCTACCCACCTTGGCCTCCCAAATTGCTGGGATTACAGGCGTGAACCACTGC
TCCCTTCCCTGTCCTTCTGATTTTGTAGGTAACCACGTGCGGACCGAGCGGCCGCAGGAACCCCTAGTGA
TGGAGTTGGCCACTCCCTCTCTGCGCGCTCGCTCGCTCACTGAGGCCGGGCGACCAAAGGTCGCCCGACG
CCCGGGCTTTGCCCGGGCGGCCTCAGTGAGCGAGCGAGCGCGCAGCTGCCTGCAGGGGCGCCTGATGCGG
TATTTTCTCCTTACGCATCTGTGCGGTATTTCACACCGCATA
[95 nt withheld, positions 4033-4127]
T
[46 nt withheld, positions 4129-4174]
C
[141 nt withheld, positions 4176-4316]
CCTTTGACGTTGGAGTCCACGTTCTTT
[37 nt withheld, positions 4344-4380]
ACTCTATCTCGGGCTATTCTTTTGATTTATAAGGGATTTTGCCGATTTCGGTCTATTGGTTAAAAAATGA
GCTGATTTAACAAAAATTTAACGCGAATTTTAACAAAATATTAACGTTTACAATTTTATGGTGCACTCTC
AGTACAATCTGCTCTGATGCCGCATAGTTAAGCCAGCCCCGACACCCGCCAACACCCGCTGACGCGCCCT
GACGGGCTTGTCTGCTCCCGGCATCCGCTTACAGACAAGCTGTGACCGTCTCCGGGAGCTGCATGTGTCA
GAGGTTTTCACCGTCATCACCGAAACGCGCGAGACGAAAGGGCCTCGTGATACGCCTATTTTTATAGGTT
AATGTCATGATAATAATGGTTTCTTAGACGTCAGGTGGCACTTTTCGGGGAAATGTGCGCGGAACCCCTA
TTTGTTTATTTTTCTAAATACATTCAAATATGTATCCGCTCATGAGACAATAACCCTGATAAATGCTTCA
ATAATATTGAAAAAGGAAGAGTATGAGTATTCAACATTTCCGTGTCGCCCTTATTCCCTTTTTTGCGGCA
TTTTGCCTTCCTGTTTTTGCTCACCCAGAAACGCTGGTGAAAGTAAAAGATGCTGAAGATCAGTTGGGTG
CACGAGTGGGTTACATCGAACTGGATCTCAACAGCGGTAAGATCCTTGAGAGTTTTCGCCCCGAAGAACG
TTTTCCAATGATGAGCACTTTTAAAGTTCTGCTATGTGGCGCGGTATTATCCCGTATTGACGCCGGGCAA
GAGCAACTCGGTCGCCGCATACACTATTCTCAGAATGACTTGGTTGAGTACTCACCAGTCACAGAAAAGC
ATCTTACGGATGGCATGACAGTAAGAGAATTATGCAGTGCTGCCATAACCATGAGTGATAACACTGCGGC
CAACTTACTTCTGACAACGATCGGAGGACCGAAGGAGCTAACCGCTTTTTTGCACAACATGGGGGATCAT
GTAACTCGCCTTGATCGTTGGGAACCGGAGCTGAATGAAGCCATACCAAACGACGAGCGTGACACCACGA
TGCCTGTAGCAATGGCAACAACGTTGCGCAAACTATTAACTGGCGAACTACTTACTCTAGCTTCCCGGCA
ACAATTAATAGACTGGATGGAGGCGGATAAAGTTGCAGGACCACTTCTGCGCTCGGCCCTTCCGGCTGGC
TGGTTTATTGCTGATAAATCTGGAGCCGGTGAGCGTGGGTCTCGCGGTATCATTGCAGCACTGGGGCCAG
ATGGTAAGCCCTCCCGTATCGTAGTTATCTACACGACGGGGAGTCAGGCAACTATGGATGAACGAAATAG
ACAGATCGCTGAGATAGGTGCCTCACTGATTAAGCATTGGTAACTGTCAGACCAAGTTTACTCATATATA
CTTTAGATTGATTTAAAACTTCATTTTTAATTTAAAAGGATCTAGGTGAAGATCCTTTTTGATAATCTCA
TGACCAAAATCCCTTAACGTGAGTTTTCGTTCCACTGAGCGTCAGACCCCGTAGAAAAGATCAAAGGATC
TTCTTGAGATCCTTTTTTTCTGCGCGTAATCTGCTGCTTGCAAACAAAAAAACCACCGCTACCAGCGGTG
GTTTGTTTGCCGGATCAAGAGCTACCAACTCTTTTTCCGAAGGTAACTGGCTTCAGCAGAGCGCAGATAC
CAAATACTGTTCTTCTAGTGTAGCCGTAGTTAGGCCACCACTTCAAGAACTCTGTAGCACCGCCTACATA
CCTCGCTCTGCTAATCCTGTTACCAGTGGCTGCTGCCAGTGGCGATAAGTCGTGTCTTACCGGGTTGGAC
TCAAGACGATAGTTACCGGATAAGGCGCAGCGGTCGGGCTGAACGGGGGGTTCGTGCACACAGCCCAGCT
TGGAGCGAACGACCTACACCGAACTGAGATACCTACAGCGTGAGCTATGAGAAAGCGCCACGCTTCCCGA
AGGGAGAAAGGCGGACAGGTATCCGGTAAGCGGCAGGGTCGGAACAGGAGAGCGCACGAGGGAGCTTCCA
GGGGGAAACGCCTGGTATCTTTATAGTCCTGTCGGGTTTCGCCACCTCTGACTTGAGCGTCGATTTTTGT
GATGCTCGTCAGGGGGGCGGAGCCTATGGAAAAACGCCAGCAACGCGGCCTTTTTACGGTTCCTGGCCTT
TTGCTGGCCTTTTGCTCACATGT
Features (pLannotate 1.2.2; 15 found; start..end, strand, type, name):
     12..39      +  repeat_region  AAV2 ITR (fragment): inverted terminal repeat of adeno-associated virus serotype 2 inverted
     68..95      +  repeat_region  AAV2 ITR (fragment): inverted terminal repeat of adeno-associated virus serotype 2 inverted
    175..622     +  promoter       hSyn promoter: human synapsin I promoter; confers neuron-specific expression (Kügler et al., 2003)
   1308..2027    +  CDS            cEGFP: cEGFP is a basic (constitutively fluorescent) green fluorescent protein published in 2008, derived from Aequorea victoria.
   2484..2669    +  CDS            Rtn4r (fragment): RTN4R_MOUSE - Also known as Ngr1, Nogor. Experimental evidence at protein level: Swiss-Prot protein existence level 1. Receptor for RTN4, OMG and MAG (PubMed:11201742, PubMed:12089450, PubMed:15504325, PubMed:18411262, PubMed:22923615). Functions as receptor for the sialylated gangliosides GT1b and GM1 (PubMed:18411262). Besides, functions as receptor for chondroitin sulfate proteoglycans (PubMed:22406547). Can also bind heparin (PubMed:22406547). Intracellular signaling cascades are triggered via the coreceptor NGFR (By similarity). Signaling mediates activation of Rho and downstream reorgani
   2700..3288    +  misc_feature   WPRE: woodchuck hepatitis virus posttranscriptional regulatory element
   3320..3796    +  polyA_signal   hGH poly(A) signal: human growth hormone polyadenylation signal
   3836..3976    +  repeat_region  AAV2 ITR: inverted terminal repeat of adeno-associated virus serotype 2 inverted
   3981..4032    -  misc_feature   bom (fragment): basis of mobility region from pBR322
   4051..4506    +  rep_origin     f1 ori (sequence partly withheld): f1 bacteriophage origin of replication; arrow indicates direction of (+) strand synthesis
   4507..4556    -  misc_feature   bom (fragment): basis of mobility region from pBR322
   4658..4693    -  CDS            rop (fragment): Rop protein, which maintains plasmids at low copy number; rop
   4788..4892    +  promoter       AmpR promoter: bla
   4893..5753    +  CDS            AmpR: β-lactamase; bla; confers resistance to ampicillin, carbenicillin, and related antibiotics
   5924..6512    +  rep_origin     ori: high-copy-number ColE1/pMB1/pBR322/pUC origin of replication
