[The description below was written by a language model from this plasmid's Addgene catalogue record and pLannotate feature annotations shown in this document.]
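Description:
pAAV-hSyn-HA-deLACCO1-NGR is a 6.6 kb adeno-associated virus transfer plasmid for neuronal expression of deLACCO1, a synthetic protein deposited as the control biosensor for extracellular L-lactate imaging. The plasmid is maintained in bacteria through a high-copy ColE1/pUC-type origin and selected with ampicillin via the β-lactamase gene and its own promoter. An f1 phage origin and small remnants of the pBR322 bom and rop regions are also annotated in the backbone. The expression cassette is bounded by AAV2 inverted terminal repeats, which allow the intervening DNA to be packaged into recombinant AAV particles. The right-hand ITR is annotated in full, whereas only short fragments are detected on the left. This is common in sequence reads of these structured repeats, and the use of a recombination-deficient strain for propagation fits their known instability.

Within the ITRs, the human synapsin I promoter confers neuron-specific transcription of the sensor open reading frame. The annotation picks up a GFP-derived coding segment (called cEGFP), consistent with a green fluorescent protein-based indicator. It does not annotate the remaining sensor domains or the HA element named in the plasmid title, so the exact architecture and the meaning of "HA" cannot be confirmed from the record. Downstream of the fluorescent protein lies a fragment of mouse Rtn4r (Nogo receptor, NGR). The Nogo receptor is a GPI-anchored protein, so this fragment presumably tethers the sensor to the outer cell surface, in keeping with its extracellular purpose. A WPRE enhances transcript stability and expression, and the human growth hormone polyadenylation signal terminates the message. The construct serves as a control alongside functional extracellular lactate sensors in fluorescence imaging of neurons.
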