Addgene plasmid #208097: pAAV-hSyn-HA-deLACCO1-NGR
Purpose: Control biosensor for extracellular L-lactate
Depositing lab: Robert Campbell & Marie-Eve Paquet. Depositing organization: Universite Laval. Publication: Lactate biosensors for spectrally and spatially multiplexed fluorescence imaging. Nasu Y, Aggarwal A, Le GNT, Vo CT, Kambe Y, Wang X, Beinlich FRM, Lee AB, Ram TR, Wang F, Gorzo KA, Kamijo Y, Boisvert M, Nishinami S, Kawamura G, Ozawa T, Toda H, Gordon GR, Ge S, Hirase H, Nedergaard M, Paquet ME, Drobizhev M, Podgorski K, Campbell RE. Nat Commun. 2023 Oct 27;14(1):6598. doi: 10.1038/s41467-023-42230-5. PubMed 37891202.
Backbone
  Vector backbone: pAAV
  Vector type: AAV
Growth in bacteria
  Bacterial resistance: Ampicillin, 100 μg/mL
  Growth temperature: 37°C
  Growth strain: NEB Stable
  Copy number: High Copy
Gene/Insert
  Gene/Insert name: deLACCO1
  Species: Synthetic
  Cloning method: Restriction Enzyme; 5′ cloning site Unknown (unknown if destroyed)
Resource information
  A portion of this plasmid was derived from a plasmid made by: Robert Campbell
Terms and licenses: Academic/Nonprofit Terms; Industry Terms: Not Available to Industry
Depositor comments: Please visit https://doi.org/10.1101/2022.12.27.522013 for bioRxiv preprint.
How to cite: pAAV-hSyn-HA-deLACCO1-NGR was a gift from Robert Campbell & Marie-Eve Paquet (Addgene plasmid # 208097 ; http://n2t.net/addgene:208097 ; RRID:Addgene_208097)
